Addgene plasmid #37434: pB-actin 18E6
Depositing lab: Karl Munger. Depositing organization: Brigham and Women's Hospital. Publication: Activation of cap dependent translation by mucosal Human Papillomavirus E6 proteins is dependent on the integrity of the LXXLL binding motif. Spangle J, Ghosh-Choudhury N, Munger K. J Virol. 2012 May 2. 10.1128/JVI.00487-12 PubMed 22553330.
Backbone
  Vector backbone: pB-actin
  Backbone size w/o insert (bp): 7500
  Total vector size (bp): 7977
  Vector type: Mammalian Expression
Growth in bacteria
  Bacterial resistance: Ampicillin, 100 μg/mL
  Growth temperature: 37°C
  Growth strain: DH5alpha
  Copy number: Low Copy
Gene/Insert
  Gene/Insert name: HPV 18E6 (alt names: 18E6; E6)
  Species: HPV
  Insert size (bp): 477
  GenBank ID: NC_001357.1 NP_040310.1
  Entrez Gene: E6 (a.k.a. HpV18gp1)
  Promoter: Human B-actin
  Cloning method: Restriction Enzyme; 5′ cloning site SalI (not destroyed); 3′ cloning site HindIII (not destroyed)
  Sequencing primers: 5′ 18E6 fwd; 3′ Bactin 3' MCS seq110rev
Terms and licenses: Academic/Nonprofit Terms; Industry Terms: Not Available to Industry
How to cite: pB-actin 18E6 was a gift from Karl Munger (Addgene plasmid # 37434 ; http://n2t.net/addgene:37434 ; RRID:Addgene_37434)
