[The description below was written by a language model from this plasmid's Addgene catalogue record.]
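Description:
pB-actin 18E6 is a mammalian expression plasmid built on the pB-actin backbone, in which the E6 open reading frame of human papillomavirus type 18 is placed under control of the human β-actin promoter. The backbone is listed at about 7.5 kb and the 477 bp E6 insert brings the total to roughly 8 kb. The insert was introduced by restriction cloning between SalI at the 5′ end and HindIII at the 3′ end, and both sites remain intact, so the coding sequence can be excised or exchanged. In bacteria the plasmid is selected with ampicillin and is recorded as low copy. The record does not specify the origin of replication, any mammalian selection marker, the polyadenylation signal, or any epitope tag on E6, and no feature table is available to confirm these elements.

The β-actin promoter is a strong, broadly active cellular promoter, giving constitutive expression of the insert in transfected mammalian cells without relying on viral regulatory sequences. HPV18 E6 is one of the two major oncoproteins of this high-risk mucosal papillomavirus. It is best known for engaging cellular partners through their LXXLL motifs, notably the ubiquitin ligase E6AP, leading to p53 degradation. The associated publication examines how mucosal HPV E6 proteins activate cap-dependent translation and how this depends on the integrity of the LXXLL-binding function. This indicates that the construct serves to express wild-type HPV18 E6 ectopically in cultured cells for studies of E6 effects on translational control and related host signalling pathways.
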