>Addgene plasmid #37434 | pB-actin 18E6 | addgene partial sequence | sequence record 50813 | Amp-R 5'-ATAATACCGCGCCACATAGC-3'
ACTCTCAAGGATCTTACCGCTGTTGAGATCCAGTTCGATGTAACCCACTCGTGCACCCAACTGATCTTCA
GCATCTTTTACTTTCACCAGCGTTTCTGGGTGAGCAAAAACAGGAAGGCAAAATGCCGCAAAAAAGGGAA
TAAGGGCGACACGGAAATGTTGAATACTCATACTCTTCCTTTTTCAATATTATTGAAGCATTTATCAGGG
TTATTGTCTCATGAGCGGATACATATTTGAATGTATTTAGAAAAATAAACAAATAGGGGTTCCGCGCACA
TTTCCCCGAAAAGTGCCACCTGACGTCTAAGAAACCATTATTATCATGACATTAACCTATAAAAATAGGC
GTATCACGAGGCCCTTTCTTATCATCGAATTCCGACTTTCAAACAGCCTTTGGACTCAGGCCTTGGGGAC
ATTCCAGGGGACCCTTTACCAGGGAGGGGCAGTGTGAGGCAGGAGGCAGGGCTGCCGCCTCAGGGACCCT
GAGCCTAGAGTCCTTCCCACCGCATTTGGGGACTTGAGCACTTCACCAGTCCTGACTCAGTTTCCTAGTC
TGTGAATGGGGGTGTGTCTCCTGGAATGTTGCCCCCCCTCATTCATTCATTCTCCTCTCACTGAGCACCT
ACCGTGTTCAGGGTCCCTGTCCTCCTAGAGCTAACTCAAGTCTTGGAGGGAAGCTCTGTCTCAGTTCCTT
CCTCTACAAAATGGAGCTTGAGGACGGGCACGGTGGCTCATGCCTGTAATCCCAGGACTTTGGGAGGCTG
AGGTGG
