>Addgene plasmid #37434 | pB-actin 18E6 | addgene partial sequence | sequence record 91308 | pB-actin-3 5'-TCG GCC ACA TTG TGA ACT-3'
TTCCAGTTTTTAAATCCTGAGTAGCTTATCGATGATAAGCTGTCAAACATGAGAATTCCAAGCTTTTATA
CTTGTGTTTCTCTGCGTCGTTGGAGTCGTTCCTGTCGTGCTCGGTTGCAGCACGAATGGCACTGGCCTCT
ATAGTGCCCAGCTATGTTGTGAAATCGTCGTTTTTCATTAAGGTGTCTAAGTTTTTCTGCTGGATTCAAC
GGTTTCTGGCACCGCAGGCACCTTATTAATAAATTGTATAACCCAGTGTTAGTTAGTTTTTCCAATGTGT
CTCCATACACAGAGTCTGAATAATGTCTTAATTCTCTAATTCTAGAATAAAAATCTATACATTTATGGCA
TGCAGCATGCGGTATACTGTCTCTATACACCACAAATAAATCTTTAAATGCAAATTCAAATACCTCTGTA
AGTTCCAATACTGTCTTGCAATATACACAGGTTATTTCTATGTCTTGCAGTGAAGTGTTCAGTTCCGTGC
ACAGATCAGGTAGCTTGTAGGGTCGCCGTGTTGGATCCTCAAAGCGCGCCATGTCGACTGATCCTGCGAG
AATAGCCGGGCGCGCTGTGAGCCGAAGTCGCCCCCGCCCTGGCCACTTCCGGCGCGCCGAGTCCTTAGGC
CGCCAGGGGGCGCCGGCGCGCGCCCAGATTGGGGACAAAGGAAGCCGGGCCGGCCGCGTTATTACCATAA
AAGGCAAACACTGGTCGGAGGCGTCCCCGCGGCGCGCGGCAGGAAGCCAGGCCCCAACCCCCTCCCAACC
GGGCGCCAGCCCCGCCTCCGCCC
